Addgene plasmid #122850: pAR127_StrepI_m(KS_MAT)_mouseL_ACP_H8_pET22b
Purpose: Expresses a designed construct of the condensing part fused to the ACP domain of murine type I fatty acid synthase (FASN) in Escherichia coli
Depositing lab: Martin Grininger. Depositing organization: Buchmann Institute for Molecular Life Sciences. Publication: Probing the modularity of megasynthases by rational engineering of a fatty acid synthase Type I. Rittner A, Paithankar KS, Drexler DJ, Himmler A, Grininger M. Protein Sci. 2019 Feb;28(2):414-428. doi: 10.1002/pro.3550. Epub 2018 Dec 20. PubMed 30394635.
Backbone
  Vector backbone: pET22b
  Backbone manufacturer: Novagen/Merck Millipore
  Backbone size w/o insert (bp): 5340
  Total vector size (bp): 8349
  Vector type: Bacterial Expression
Growth in bacteria
  Bacterial resistance: Ampicillin, 100 μg/mL
  Growth temperature: 37°C
  Growth strain: DH5alpha
  Copy number: Low Copy
Gene/Insert
  Gene/Insert name: m(KS_MAT)_mouseL_ACP
  Species: M. musculus (mouse)
  Insert size (bp): 3009
  Mutation: wildtype
  Entrez Gene: Fasn (a.k.a. A630082H08Rik, FAS)
  Promoter: T7 promoter
  Tag / fusion protein: Twin-Strep tag (N terminal on insert); His8 tag (C terminal on insert)
  Cloning method: Ligation Independent Cloning
  Sequencing primers: 5′ T7 prom; 3′ T7 term
Terms and licenses: Academic/Nonprofit Terms; Industry Terms: Not Available to Industry
How to cite: pAR127_StrepI_m(KS_MAT)_mouseL_ACP_H8_pET22b was a gift from Martin Grininger (Addgene plasmid # 122850 ; http://n2t.net/addgene:122850 ; RRID:Addgene_122850)
