[The description below was written by a language model from this plasmid's Addgene catalogue record and pLannotate feature annotations shown in this document.]
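Description:
pAR127_StrepI_m(KS_MAT)_mouseL_ACP_H8_pET22b is a bacterial expression plasmid of about 8.3 kb built on the pET22b backbone for producing an engineered fragment of murine type I fatty acid synthase (FASN) in Escherichia coli. It is maintained through a pBR322-type ColE1 origin accompanied by the rop gene and the bom region, consistent with its listing as low copy, and is selected with ampicillin via the β-lactamase gene. An f1 origin is also present, as are residual tetracycline-resistance fragments that are backbone remnants rather than functional markers.

The roughly 3 kb insert joins the condensing part of mouse FASN, meaning the ketosynthase (KS) and malonyl/acetyltransferase (MAT) domains, to the acyl carrier protein (ACP) domain; the name suggests the connection is made through a mouse-derived linker. The sequence is recorded as wild type. The automated annotation shows a long mouse Fasn segment followed by a short segment whose best match was rabbit FASN. This second segment most likely corresponds to the conserved ACP region, since the catalogue lists the insert as mouse. Expression is driven by a T7 promoter with an adjacent lac operator and the T7 gene 10 ribosome binding site, ends at the T7 terminator, and is repressed by plasmid-encoded lacI. It is therefore IPTG-inducible in hosts that supply T7 RNA polymerase.

An N-terminal Strep-type tag (listed as Twin-Strep, annotated only as a fragment) and a C-terminal His8 tag allow tandem affinity purification that enriches full-length protein. The associated work uses such truncated designs to probe the modularity of megasynthases by rational engineering.
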