Features (pLannotate 1.2.2; 21 found; start..end, strand, type, name):
    163..181     +  promoter       T7 promoter: promoter for bacteriophage T7 RNA polymerase
    182..206     +  protein_bind   lac operator: The lac repressor binds to the lac operator to inhibit transcription in E. coli. This inhibition can be relieved by adding lactose or isopropyl-β-D-thiogalactopyranoside (IPTG). lac repressor encoded by lacI
    221..243     +  RBS            RBS: efficient ribosome binding site from bacteriophage T7 gene 10 (Olins and Rangwala, 1989)
    284..339     +  CDS            Twin-Strep-tag (fragment): two Strep-Tag®II moieties connected by a linker for enhanced binding to Strep-Tactin®, an engineered form of streptavidin (Schmidt et al., 2013)
    356..2959    +  CDS            Fasn (fragment): FAS_MOUSE - Experimental evidence at protein level: Swiss-Prot protein existence level 1. Fatty acid synthetase is a multifunctional enzyme that catalyzes the de novo biosynthesis of long-chain saturated fatty acids starting from acetyl-CoA and malonyl-CoA in the presence of NADPH. This multifunctional protein contains 7 catalytic activities and a site for the binding of the prosthetic group 4'-phosphopantetheine of the acyl carrier protein ([ACP]) domain. From Mus musculus (Mouse).
   2972..3169    +  CDS            FASN: FAS_RABIT - Experimental evidence at protein level: Swiss-Prot protein existence level 1. Fatty acid synthetase catalyzes the formation of long-chain fatty acids from acetyl-CoA, malonyl-CoA and NADPH. This multifunctional protein has 7 catalytic activities as an acyl carrier protein. From Oryctolagus cuniculus (Rabbit).
   3239..3256    +  CDS            9xHis (fragment): 9xHis affinity tag
   3266..3315    +  CDS            SET1 (fragment): solubility-enhancement tag derived from T7 phage gene 10B
   3323..3370    +  terminator     T7 terminator: transcription terminator for bacteriophage T7 RNA polymerase
   3407..3835    +  rep_origin     f1 ori (sequence partly withheld): f1 bacteriophage origin of replication; arrow indicates direction of (+) strand synthesis
   3888..3992    +  promoter       AmpR promoter: bla
   3993..4853    +  CDS            AmpR: β-lactamase; bla; confers resistance to ampicillin, carbenicillin, and related antibiotics
   5024..5612    +  rep_origin     ori: high-copy-number ColE1/pMB1/pBR322/pUC origin of replication
   5798..5937    -  misc_feature   bom: basis of mobility region from pBR322
   6039..6230    -  CDS            rop: Rop protein, which maintains plasmids at low copy number; rop
   6247..6627    +  CDS            YPB1_ECOLX: Protein predicted: Swiss-Prot protein existence level 4. From Escherichia coli.
   6699..6990    -  CDS            TcR (fragment): tetracycline efflux protein; tet; confers resistance to tetracycline
   7005..7026    -  protein_bind   CAP binding site: CAP binding activates transcription in the presence of cAMP. E. coli catabolite activator protein
   7039..8121    -  CDS            lacI: lac repressor; lacI; The lac repressor binds to the lac operator to inhibit transcription in E. coli. This inhibition can be relieved by adding lactose or isopropyl-β-D-thiogalactopyranoside (IPTG).
   8122..8199    -  promoter       lacI promoter: lacI
   8207..141     -  CDS            TcR (fragment) (across the origin): tetracycline efflux protein; tet; confers resistance to tetracycline
>Addgene plasmid #122850 | pAR127_StrepI_m(KS_MAT)_mouseL_ACP_H8_pET22b | addgene full sequence | sequence record 238544 | Addgene NGS Result
ATACCCACGCCGAAACAAGCGCTCATGAGCCCGAAGTGGCGAGCCCGATCTTCCCCATCGGTGATGTCGG
CGATATAGGCGCCAGCAACCGCACCTGTGGCGCCGGTGATGCCGGCCACGATGCGTCCGGCGTAGAGGAT
CGAGATCTCGATCCCGCGAAATTAATACGACTCACTATAGGGGAATTGTGAGCGGATAACAATTCCCCTC
TAGAAATAATTTTGTTTAACTTTAAGAAGGAGATATACATATGAGCGCTTGGAGCCATCCACAATTTGAG
AAGGGTGGAGGTTCTGGCGGTGGATCGGGAGGTTCAGCGTGGAGCCACCCGCAGTTCGAAAAAGGCGCCG
GATCCGAGGAGGTGGTGATAGCCGGTATGTCGGGGAAGTTGCCCGAGTCAGAGAACCTACAGGAGTTCTG
GGCCAACCTCATTGGTGGTGTGGACATGGTCACAGATGATGACAGGAGATGGAAGGCTGGGCTCTATGGA
TTACCCAAGCGGTCTGGAAAGCTGAAGGATCTCTCCAAGTTCGACGCCTCCTTTTTTGGGGTCCACCCCA
AGCAGGCACACACAATGGACCCCCAGCTTCGGCTGCTGTTGGAAGTCAGCTATGAAGCAATTGTGGATGG
AGGTATCAACCCAGCCTCACTCCGAGGAACGAACACTGGCGTCTGGGTGGGTGTGAGTGGTTCAGAGGCA
TCCGAGGCCCTTAGCAGAGATCCCGAGACGCTTCTGGGCTACAGCATGGTGGGCTGCCAGCGTGCAATGA
TGGCCAACCGGCTCTCTTTCTTCTTCGACTTCAAAGGACCAAGCATTGCCCTGGACACAGCCTGCTCCTC
CAGCTTGCTGGCACTACAGAATGCCTACCAGGCCATCCGTAGTGGGGAATGCCCCGCGGCCCTTGTGGGT
GGGATCAACCTGCTCCTGAAGCCGAACACCTCTGTGCAGTTCATGAAGCTGGGCATGCTCAGCCCGGACG
GCACCTGCAGATCCTTTGATGATTCAGGGAGTGGATATTGTCGCTCTGAGGCTGTTGTAGCAGTTCTGCT
GACTAAGAAGTCCCTGGCTCGGCGGGTCTATGCCACGATTCTGAATGCCGGCACCAATACAGATGGCAGC
AAGGAGCAAGGTGTAACATTCCCCTCTGGAGAAGTCCAAGAACAACTCATCTGCTCTCTGTATCAGCCAG
CTGGTCTGGCCCCGGAGTCGCTTGAGTATATTGAAGCCCATGGCACGGGCACCAAGGTGGGTGACCCCCA
GGAACTGAATGGCATTACTCGGTCCCTGTGCGCCTTCCGCCAGGCCCCTCTGTTAATTGGCTCCACCAAA
TCCAACATGGGACACCCTGAGCCTGCCTCTGGGCTTGCAGCCCTGACCAAGGTGCTGTTATCCCTGGAGC
ATGGGGTCTGGGCCCCTAACCTGCACTTCCACAACCCCAACCCTGAGATCCCAGCACTTCTTGATGGGCG
GCTGCAGGTGGTCGATAGGCCCCTGCCTGTTCGTGGTGGCAACGTGGGCATCAACTCATTTGGCTTCGGA
GGCTCCAATGTTCATGTCATCCTCCAGCCCAACACACGGCAGGCCCCTGCGCCCACTGCACACGCTGCCC
TTCCCCATTTGCTGCACGCCAGTGGACGCACCTTAGAGGCAGTGCAGGACCTGCTGGAACAGGGCCGCCA
GCACAGCCAGGACCTGGCCTTTGTGAGCATGCTCAATGACATTGCGGCAACCCCTACAGCAGCCATGCCC
TTCAGGGGTTACACTGTGCTAGGTGTTGAGGGCCGTGTCCAAGAAGTGCAGCAAGTGTCCACCAACAAGC
GCCCACTCTGGTTCATCTGCTCAGGGATGGGCACGCAGTGGCGCGGGATGGGGCTGAGCCTCATGCGCCT
GGACAGCTTCCGTGAGTCTATCCTGCGCTCCGATGAGGCTGTGAAGCCGTTGGGAGTGAAAGTGTCAGAT
CTGCTGTTGAGCACAGATGAGCGCACCTTTGATGACATCGTGCATGCCTTTGTGAGCCTCACTGCCATCC
AGATTGCCCTCATCGACCTACTGACTTCTGTGGGACTGAAACCTGACGGCATCATTGGGCACTCCTTGGG
AGAGGTTGCCTGTGGCTATGCAGATGGCTGTCTCTCCCAGAGAGAGGCTGTGCTTGCAGCTTACTGGCGA
GGCCAGTGCATCAAAGATGCCCACCTCCCGCCTGGATCCATGGCAGCTGTTGGTTTGTCCTGGGAGGAAT
GTAAACAGCGCTGCCCCGCTGGCGTGGTGCCTGCCTGCCACAACTCTGAGGACACCGTGACCATCTCTGG
ACCTCAGGCTGCAGTGAATGAATTTGTGGAGCAGCTAAAGCAAGAAGGTGTGTTTGCCAAGGAGGTACGA
ACAGGAGGCCTGGCTTTCCACTCCTACTTCATGGAAGGAATTGCCCCCACATTGCTGCAGGCTCTCAAGA
AGGTGATCCGGGAACCACGGCCGCGCTCGGCTCGATGGCTCAGCACCTCTATCCCTGAGGCCCAGTGGCA
GAGCAGCCTGGCCCGCACATCTTCTGCCGAGTACAATGTCAACAACCTGGTGAGCCCTGTGCTCTTCCAG
GAAGCACTGTGGCACATCCCTGAGCATGCCGTGGTGCTGGAGATTGCGCCCCACGCACTGTTGCAGGCTG
TCCTGAAGCGAGGCGTGAAGTCCAGCTGCACCATCATTCCCTTGATGAAGAGGGATCATAAAGATAACTT
GGAGTTCTTTCTCACCAACCTTGGCAAGGTGCACCTCACAGGCATCAATGTCAACCCTAACGCCTTGTTC
CCACCTGTGGAGTTCCCGGCTCCCCGAGGGACTCCTCTCATCTCCCCTCACATCAAGTGGGACCACAGTC
AGACTTGGGATGTCCCGGTTGCTGAGGACTTCCCAAACGGCTCCAGCTCCTCCTCTGCTACAGTCTACAG
CATCGACGCCAGTGCAGAGAAGAAAGCTGTGGCCCATGGGGACGGGGACACCCAGAGGGATCTGGTGAAA
GCTGTAGCACACATCCTAGGCATCCGAGACCTCGCAGGTATTAACCTGGACAGCACGCTGGCAGACCTCG
GCCTGGACTCGCTCATGGGTGTGGAAGTTCGTCAGATCCTGGAACGAGAACACGATCTGGTGCTGCCCAT
GCGTGAGGTGCGGCAGCTCACGCTGCGGAAACTTCAGGAAATGTCCTCCAAGACTGACTCGGCTACTGAC
ACGACACTCGAGCATCATCACCACCACCACCACCACTGAGATCCGGCTGCTAACAAAGCCCGAAAGGAAG
CTGAGTTGGCTGCTGCCACCGCTGAGCAATAACTAGCATAACCCCTTGGGGCCTCTAAACGGGTCTTGAG
GGGTTTTTTGCTGAAAGGAGGAACTATATCCGGATTGGCGAATGGG
[124 nt withheld, positions 3407-3530]
C
[91 nt withheld, positions 3532-3622]
A
[49 nt withheld, positions 3624-3672]
CCTTTGACGTTGGAGTCCACGTTCTTT
[37 nt withheld, positions 3700-3736]
ACCCTATCTCGGTCTATTCTTTTGATTTATAAGGGATTTTGCCGATTTCGGCCTATTGGTTAAAAAATGA
GCTGATTTAACAAAAATTTAACGCGAATTTTAACAAAATATTAACGCTTACAATTTAGGTGGCACTTTTC
GGGGAAATGTGCGCGGAACCCCTATTTGTTTATTTTTCTAAATACATTCAAATATGTATTCGCTCATGAG
ACAATAACCCTGATAAATGCTTCAATAATATTGAAAAAGGAAGAGTATGAGTATTCAACATTTCCGTGTC
GCCCTTATTCCCTTTTTTGCGGCATTTTGCCTTCCTGTTTTTGCTCACCCAGAAACGCTGGTGAAAGTAA
AAGATGCTGAAGATCAGTTGGGTGCACGAGTGGGTTACATCGAACTGGATCTCAACAGCGGTAAGATCCT
TGAGAGTTTTCGCCCCGAAGAACGTTTTCCAATGATGAGCACTTTTAAAGTTCTGCTATGTGGCGCGGTA
TTATCCCGTATTGACGCCGGGCAAGAGCAACTCGGTCGCCGCATACACTATTCTCAGAATGACTTGGTTG
AGTACTCACCAGTCACAGAAAAGCATCTTACGGATGGCATGACAGTAAGAGAATTATGCAGTGCTGCCAT
AACCATGAGTGATAACACTGCGGCCAACTTACTTCTGACAACGATCGGAGGACCGAAGGAGCTAACCGCT
TTTTTGCACAACATGGGGGATCATGTAACTCGCCTTGATCGTTGGGAACCGGAGCTGAATGAAGCCATAC
CAAACGACGAGCGTGACACCACGATGCCTGCAGCAATGGCAACAACGTTGCGCAAACTATTAACTGGCGA
ACTACTTACTCTAGCTTCCCGGCAACAATTAATAGACTGGATGGAGGCGGATAAAGTTGCAGGACCACTT
CTGCGCTCGGCCCTTCCGGCTGGCTGGTTTATTGCTGATAAATCTGGAGCCGGTGAGCGTGGGTCTCGCG
GTATCATTGCAGCACTGGGGCCAGATGGTAAGCCCTCCCGTATCGTAGTTATCTACACGACGGGGAGTCA
GGCAACTATGGATGAACGAAATAGACAGATCGCTGAGATAGGTGCCTCACTGATTAAGCATTGGTAACTG
TCAGACCAAGTTTACTCATATATACTTTAGATTGATTTAAAACTTCATTTTTAATTTAAAAGGATCTAGG
TGAAGATCCTTTTTGATAATCTCATGACCAAAATCCCTTAACGTGAGTTTTCGTTCCACTGAGCGTCAGA
CCCCGTAGAAAAGATCAAAGGATCTTCTTGAGATCCTTTTTTTCTGCGCGTAATCTGCTGCTTGCAAACA
AAAAAACCACCGCTACCAGCGGTGGTTTGTTTGCCGGATCAAGAGCTACCAACTCTTTTTCCGAAGGTAA
CTGGCTTCAGCAGAGCGCAGATACCAAATACTGTCCTTCTAGTGTAGCCGTAGTTAGGCCACCACTTCAA
GAACTCTGTAGCACCGCCTACATACCTCGCTCTGCTAATCCTGTTACCAGTGGCTGCTGCCAGTGGCGAT
AAGTCGTGTCTTACCGGGTTGGACTCAAGACGATAGTTACCGGATAAGGCGCAGCGGTCGGGCTGAACGG
GGGGTTCGTGCACACAGCCCAGCTTGGAGCGAACGACCTACACCGAACTGAGATACCTACAGCGTGAGCT
ATGAGAAAGCGCCACGCTTCCCGAAGGGAGAAAGGCGGACAGGTATCCGGTAAGCGGCAGGGTCGGAACA
GGAGAGCGCACGAGGGAGCTTCCAGGGGGAAACGCCTGGTATCTTTATAGTCCTGTCGGGTTTCGCCACC
TCTGACTTGAGCGTCGATTTTTGTGATGCTCGTCAGGGGGGCGGAGCCTATGGAAAAACGCCAGCAACGC
GGCCTTTTTACGGTTCCTGGCCTTTTGCTGGCCTTTTGCTCACATGTTCTTTCCTGCGTTATCCCCTGAT
TCTGTGGATAACCGTATTACCGCCTTTGAGTGAGCTGATACCGCTCGCCGCAGCCGAACGACCGAGCGCA
GCGAGTCAGTGAGCGAGGAAGCGGAAGAGCGCCTGATGCGGTATTTTCTCCTTACGCATCTGTGCGGTAT
TTCACACCGCAATGGTGCACTCTCAGTACAATCTGCTCTGATGCCGCATAGTTAAGCCAGTATACACTCC
GCTATCGCTACGTGACTGGGTCATGGCTGCGCCCCGACACCCGCCAACACCCGCTGACGCGCCCTGACGG
GCTTGTCTGCTCCCGGCATCCGCTTACAGACAAGCTGTGACCGTCTCCGGGAGCTGCATGTGTCAGAGGT
TTTCACCGTCATCACCGAAACGCGCGAGGCAGCTGCGGTAAAGCTCATCAGCGTGGTCGTGAAGCGATTC
ACAGATGTCTGCCTGTTCATCCGCGTCCAGCTCGTTGAGTTTCTCCAGAAGCGTTAATGTCTGGCTTCTG
ATAAAGCGGGCCATGTTAAGGGCGGTTTTTTCCTGTTTGGTCACTGATGCCTCCGTGTAAGGGGGATTTC
TGTTCATGGGGGTAATGATACCGATGAAACGAGAGAGGATGCTCACGATACGGGTTACTGATGATGAACA
TGCCCGGTTACTGGAACGTTGTGAGGGTAAACAACTGGCGGTATGGATGCGGCGGGACCAGAGAAAAATC
ACTCAGGGTCAATGCCAGCGCTTCGTTAATACAGATGTAGGTGTTCCACAGGGTAGCCAGCAGCATCCTG
CGATGCAGATCCGGAACATAATGGTGCAGGGCGCTGACTTCCGCGTTTCCAGACTTTACGAAACACGGAA
ACCGAAGACCATTCATGTTGTTGCTCAGGTCGCAGACGTTTTGCAGCAGCAGTCGCTTCACGTTCGCTCG
CGTATCGGTGATTCATTCTGCTAACCAGTAAGGCAACCCCGCCAGCCTAGCCGGGTCCTCAACGACAGGA
GCACGATCATGCGCACCCGTGGGGCCGCCATGCCGGCGATAATGGCCTGCTTCTCGCCGAAACGTTTGGT
GGCGGGACCAGTGACGAAGGCTTGAGCGAGGGCGTGCAAGATTCCGAATACCGCAAGCGACAGGCCGATC
ATCGTCGCGCTCCAGCGAAAGCGGTCCTCGCCGAAAATGACCCAGAGCGCTGCCGGCACCTGTCCTACGA
GTTGCATGATAAAGAAGACAGTCATAAGTGCGGCGACGATAGTCATGCCCCGCGCCCACCGGAAGGAGCT
GACTGGGTTGAAGGCTCTCAAGGGCATCGGTCGAGATCCCGGTGCCTAATGAGTGAGCTAACTTACATTA
ATTGCGTTGCGCTCACTGCCCGCTTTCCAGTCGGGAAACCTGTCGTGCCAGCTGCATTAATGAATCGGCC
AACGCGCGGGGAGAGGCGGTTTGCGTATTGGGCGCCAGGGTGGTTTTTCTTTTCACCAGTGAGACGGGCA
ACAGCTGATTGCCCTTCACCGCCTGGCCCTGAGAGAGTTGCAGCAAGCGGTCCACGCTGGTTTGCCCCAG
CAGGCGAAAATCCTGTTTGATGGTGGTTAACGGCGGGATATAACATGAGCTGTCTTCGGTATCGTCGTAT
CCCACTACCGAGATATCCGCACCAACGCGCAGCCCGGACTCGGTAATGGCGCGCATTGCGCCCAGCGCCA
TCTGATCGTTGGCAACCAGCATCGCAGTGGGAACGATGCCCTCATTCAGCATTTGCATGGTTTGTTGAAA
ACCGGACATGGCACTCCAGTCGCCTTCCCGTTCCGCTATCGGCTGAATTTGATTGCGAGTGAGATATTTA
TGCCAGCCAGCCAGACGCAGACGCGCCGAGACAGAACTTAATGGGCCCGCTAACAGCGCGATTTGCTGGT
GACCCAATGCGACCAGATGCTCCACGCCCAGTCGCGTACCGTCTTCATGGGAGAAAATAATACTGTTGAT
GGGTGTCTGGTCAGAGACATCAAGAAATAACGCCGGAACATTAGTGCAGGCAGCTTCCACAGCAATGGCA
TCCTGGTCATCCAGCGGATAGTTAATGATCAGCCCACTGACGCGTTGCGCGAGAAGATTGTGCACCGCCG
CTTTACAGGCTTCGACGCCGCTTCGTTCTACCATCGACACCACCACGCTGGCACCCAGTTGATCGGCGCG
AGATTTAATCGCCGCGACAATTTGCGACGGCGCGTGCAGGGCCAGACTGGAGGTGGCAACGCCAATCAGC
AACGACTGTTTGCCCGCCAGTTGTTGTGCCACGCGGTTGGGAATGTAATTCAGCTCCGCCATCGCCGCTT
CCACTTTTTCCCGCGTTTTCGCAGAAACGTGGCTGGCCTGGTTCACCACGCGGGAAACGGTCTGATAAGA
GACACCGGCATACTCTGCGACATCGTATAACGTTACTGGTTTCACATTCACCACCCTGAATTGACTCTCT
TCCGGGCGCTATCATGCCATACCGCGAAAGGTTTTGCGCCATTCGATGGTGTCCGGGATCTCGACGCTCT
CCCTTATGCGACTCCTGCATTAGGAAGCAGCCCAGTAGTAGGTTGAGGCCGTTGAGCACCGCCGCCGCAA
GGAATGGTGCATGCAAGGAGATGGCGCCCAACAGTCCCCCGGCCACGGGGCCTGCCACC
